Addgene plasmid #163371: HA-Clover-HIF-2alpha Wildtype
Purpose: Express HA- and Clover-tagged HIF-2alpha wildtype plasmid
Depositing lab: Violaine Sée. Depositing organization: University of Liverpool.
Backbone
  Vector backbone: HA-Clover
  Backbone manufacturer: Leonard Daly
  Backbone size w/o insert (bp): 6163
  Vector type: Mammalian Expression
  Selectable markers: Neomycin (select with G418)
Growth in bacteria
  Bacterial resistance: Ampicillin, 100 μg/mL
  Growth temperature: 37°C
  Growth strain: DH5alpha
  Copy number: High Copy
Gene/Insert
  Gene/Insert name: Hypoxia Inducible Factor 2 alpha (alt names: HIF-2a; ESAP1)
  Species: H. sapiens (human)
  Insert size (bp): 2613
  Mutation: Wildtype
  Entrez Gene: EPAS1 (a.k.a. ECYT4, HIF2A, HLF, MOP2, PASD2, bHLHe73)
  Promoter: CMV Promoter
  Tag / fusion protein: HA- and Clover-tagged (N terminal on backbone)
  Cloning method: Ligation Independent Cloning
  Sequencing primers: 5′ GCAGAACACCCCCATCGG; 3′ CAGTACCAGGACTACAGC
Resource information
  A portion of this plasmid was derived from a plasmid made by: HIF2A gene from HaloTag-HIF-2a plasmid (obtained from the Katzusa DNA Research Institute)
Terms and licenses: Academic/Nonprofit Terms; Industry Terms: Not Available to Industry
Depositor comments: Insertion of HIF-2a gene into HA-Clover plasmid
How to cite: HA-Clover-HIF-2alpha Wildtype was a gift from Violaine Sée (Addgene plasmid # 163371 ; http://n2t.net/addgene:163371 ; RRID:Addgene_163371)
