[The description below was written by a language model from this plasmid's Addgene catalogue record and pLannotate feature annotations shown in this document.]
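Description:
HA-Clover-HIF-2alpha Wildtype is a mammalian expression plasmid of about 8.8 kb that produces human hypoxia-inducible factor 2 alpha (EPAS1) fused at its N terminus to an HA epitope and the green/yellow fluorescent protein Clover. The wild-type HIF-2alpha coding sequence, roughly 2.6 kb and taken from a HaloTag-HIF-2alpha plasmid, was placed into the HA-Clover backbone by ligation-independent cloning so that the tags are supplied by the vector. Transcription is driven by the human CMV immediate-early enhancer and promoter and terminated by the bovine growth hormone polyadenylation signal. The feature table shows Clover immediately upstream of the EPAS1 reading frame. The short HA tag is not annotated separately, although the catalogue entry lists it as part of the N-terminal fusion. T7 and SP6 phage promoters flank the expression cassette, a layout typical of pcDNA3-style vectors.

In E. coli, the plasmid replicates from a high-copy ColE1/pUC-type origin and is selected with ampicillin through the beta-lactamase gene. An f1 origin is also present. For mammalian cells, a second cassette places the neomycin phosphotransferase gene under the SV40 early promoter with an SV40 poly(A) signal, allowing G418 selection of stable lines. Several small annotated fragments (bom, a truncated HIV-1 LTR, ble, lacI and lac promoter/operator elements) look like backbone remnants or short sequence matches rather than working parts.

The construct serves to express tagged wild-type HIF-2alpha, a transcription factor that pairs with ARNT to activate oxygen-regulated genes. Clover allows the protein to be visualised by fluorescence, and HA allows antibody-based detection.
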