Features (pLannotate 1.2.2; 22 found; start..end, strand, type, name):
     30..82      -  misc_feature   bom (fragment): basis of mobility region from pBR322
    237..616     +  enhancer       CMV enhancer: human cytomegalovirus immediate early enhancer
    617..820     +  promoter       CMV promoter: human cytomegalovirus (CMV) immediate early promoter
    816..849     +  LTR            5' LTR (truncated) (fragment): truncated 5' long terminal repeat (LTR) from HIV-1
    865..883     +  promoter       T7 promoter: promoter for bacteriophage T7 RNA polymerase
    945..1661    +  CDS            Clover: Clover is a basic (constitutively fluorescent) green/yellow fluorescent protein published in 2012, derived from Aequorea victoria. It is reported to be a rapidly-maturing weak dimer with high acid sensitivity.
   1668..4277    +  CDS            EPAS1: EPAS1_HUMAN - Also known as BHLHE73, HIF2A, MOP2, PASD2. Experimental evidence at protein level: Swiss-Prot protein existence level 1. Transcription factor involved in the induction of oxygen regulated genes. Heterodimerizes with ARNT; heterodimer binds to core DNA sequence 5'-TACGTG-3' within the hypoxia response element (HRE) of target gene promoters (By similarity). Regulates the vascular endothelial growth factor (VEGF) expression and seems to be implicated in the development of blood vessels and the tubular system of lung. May also play a role in the formation of the endothelium that give
   4331..4349    -  promoter       SP6 promoter: promoter for bacteriophage SP6 RNA polymerase
   4375..4599    +  polyA_signal   bGH poly(A) signal: bovine growth hormone polyadenylation signal
   4603..4624    +  promoter       SV40 promoter (fragment): SV40 enhancer and early promoter
   4645..5073    +  rep_origin     f1 ori (sequence partly withheld): f1 bacteriophage origin of replication; arrow indicates direction of (+) strand synthesis
   5087..5416    +  promoter       SV40 promoter: SV40 enhancer and early promoter
   5483..6274    +  CDS            neo: KKA2_KLEPN - Also known as kan, nptII. Experimental evidence at protein level: Swiss-Prot protein existence level 1. Resistance to kanamycin, neomycin, paromomycin, ribostamycin, butirosin and gentamicin B. From Klebsiella pneumoniae.
   6298..6456    +  CDS            ble (fragment): BLE_KLEPN - Experimental evidence at protein level: Swiss-Prot protein existence level 1. Binding protein with a strong affinity to the bleomycin family of antibiotics. Binds to CL990; an antimitotic-antibiotic compound. From Klebsiella pneumoniae.
   6451..6572    +  polyA_signal   SV40 poly(A) signal: SV40 polyadenylation signal
   6645..6661    -  protein_bind   lac operator: The lac repressor binds to the lac operator to inhibit transcription in E. coli. This inhibition can be relieved by adding lactose or isopropyl-β-D-thiogalactopyranoside (IPTG). lac repressor encoded by lacI
   6669..6699    -  promoter       lac promoter: promoter for the E. coli lac operon
   6714..6735    -  protein_bind   CAP binding site: CAP binding activates transcription in the presence of cAMP. E. coli catabolite activator protein
   6748..6840    -  CDS            lacI (fragment): lac repressor; lacI; The lac repressor binds to the lac operator to inhibit transcription in E. coli. This inhibition can be relieved by adding lactose or isopropyl-β-D-thiogalactopyranoside (IPTG).
   7023..7611    -  rep_origin     ori: high-copy-number ColE1/pMB1/pBR322/pUC origin of replication
   7782..8642    -  CDS            AmpR: β-lactamase; bla; confers resistance to ampicillin, carbenicillin, and related antibiotics
   8643..8747    -  promoter       AmpR promoter: bla
>Addgene plasmid #163371 | HA-Clover-HIF-2alpha Wildtype | addgene full sequence | sequence record 322295 | Addgene NGS Result
TCGACGGATCGGGAGATCTCCCGATCCCCTATGGTGCACTCTCAGTACAATCTGCTCTGATGCCGCATAG
TTAAGCCAGTATCTGCTCCCTGCTTGTGTGTTGGAGGTCGCTGAGTAGTGCGCGAGCAAAATTTAAGCTA
CAACAAGGCAAGGCTTGACCGACAATTGCATGAAGAATCTGCTTAGGGTTAGGCGTTTTGCGCTGCTTCG
CGATGTACGGGCCAGATATACGCGTTGACATTGATTATTGACTAGTTATTAATAGTAATCAATTACGGGG
TCATTAGTTCATAGCCCATATATGGAGTTCCGCGTTACATAACTTACGGTAAATGGCCCGCCTGGCTGAC
CGCCCAACGACCCCCGCCCATTGACGTCAATAATGACGTATGTTCCCATAGTAACGCCAATAGGGACTTT
CCATTGACGTCAATGGGTGGAGTATTTACGGTAAACTGCCCACTTGGCAGTACATCAAGTGTATCATATG
CCAAGTACGCCCCCTATTGACGTCAATGACGGTAAATGGCCCGCCTGGCATTATGCCCAGTACATGACCT
TATGGGACTTTCCTACTTGGCAGTACATCTACGTATTAGTCATCGCTATTACCATGGTGATGCGGTTTTG
GCAGTACATCAATGGGCGTGGATAGCGGTTTGACTCACGGGGATTTCCAAGTCTCCACCCCATTGACGTC
AATGGGAGTTTGTTTTGGCACCAAAATCAACGGGACTTTCCAAAATGTCGTAACAACTCCGCCCCATTGA
CGCAAATGGGCGGTAGGCGTGTACGGTGGGAGGTCTATATAAGCAGAGCTCTCTGGCTAACTAGAGAACC
CACTGCTTACTGGCTTATCGAAATTAATACGACTCACTATAGGGAGACCCAAGCTTACCATGGCCTACCC
CTACGACGTGCCCGACTACGCCTCCCTCGGATCCATGGTGAGCAAGGGCGAGGAGCTGTTCACCGGGGTG
GTGCCCATCCTGGTCGAGCTGGACGGCGACGTAAACGGCCACAAGTTCAGCGTCCGCGGCGAGGGCGAGG
GCGATGCCACCAACGGCAAGCTGACCCTGAAGTTCATCTGCACCACCGGCAAGCTGCCCGTGCCCTGGCC
CACCCTCGTGACCACCTTCGGCTACGGCGTGGCCTGCTTCAGCCGCTACCCCGACCACATGAAGCAGCAC
GACTTCTTCAAGTCCGCCATGCCCGAAGGCTACGTCCAGGAGCGCACCATCTCTTTCAAGGACGACGGTA
CCTACAAGACCCGCGCCGAGGTGAAGTTCGAGGGCGACACCCTGGTGAACCGCATCGAGCTGAAGGGCAT
CGACTTCAAGGAGGACGGCAACATCCTGGGGCACAAGCTGGAGTACAACTTCAACAGCCACAACGTCTAT
ATCACGGCCGACAAGCAGAAGAACGGCATCAAGGCTAACTTCAAGATCCGCCACAACGTTGAGGACGGCA
GCGTGCAGCTCGCCGACCACTACCAGCAGAACACCCCCATCGGCGACGGCCCCGTGCTGCTGCCCGACAA
CCACTACCTGAGCCATCAGTCCGCCCTGAGCAAAGACCCCAACGAGAAGCGCGATCACATGGTCCTGCTG
GAGTTCGTGACCGCCGCCGGGATTACACATGGCATGGACGAGCTGTACAAGGGATCCATGACAGCTGACA
AGGAGAAGAAAAGGAGTAGCTCGGAGAGGAGGAAGGAGAAGTCCCGGGATGCTGCGCGGTGCCGGCGGAG
CAAGGAGACGGAGGTGTTCTATGAGCTGGCCCATGAGCTGCCTCTGCCCCACAGTGTGAGCTCCCATCTG
GACAAGGCCTCCATCATGCGACTGGCAATCAGCTTCCTGCGAACACACAAGCTCCTCTCCTCAGTTTGCT
CTGAAAACGAGTCCGAAGCCGAAGCTGACCAGCAGATGGACAACTTGTACCTGAAAGCCTTGGAGGGTTT
CATTGCCGTGGTGACCCAAGATGGCGACATGATCTTTCTGTCAGAAAACATCAGCAAGTTCATGGGACTT
ACACAGGTGGAGCTAACAGGACATAGTATCTTTGACTTCACTCATCCCTGCGACCATGAGGAGATTCGTG
AGAACCTGAGTCTCAAAAATGGCTCTGGTTTTGGGAAAAAAAGCAAAGACATGTCCACAGAGCGGGACTT
CTTCATGAGGATGAAGTGCACGGTCACCAACAGAGGCCGTACTGTCAACCTCAAGTCAGCCACCTGGAAG
GTCTTGCACTGCACGGGCCAGGTGAAAGTCTACAACAACTGCCCTCCTCACAATAGTCTGTGTGGCTACA
AGGAGCCCCTGCTGTCCTGCCTCATCATCATGTGTGAACCAATCCAGCACCCATCCCACATGGACATCCC
CCTGGATAGCAAGACCTTCCTGAGCCGCCACAGCATGGACATGAAGTTCACCTACTGTGATGACAGAATC
ACAGAACTGATTGGTTACCACCCTGAGGAGCTGCTTGGCCGCTCAGCCTATGAATTCTACCATGCGCTAG
ACTCCGAGAACATGACCAAGAGTCACCAGAACTTGTGCACCAAGGGTCAGGTAGTAAGTGGCCAGTACCG
GATGCTCGCAAAGCATGGGGGCTACGTGTGGCTGGAGACCCAGGGGACGGTCATCTACAACCCTCGCAAC
CTGCAGCCCCAGTGCATCATGTGTGTCAACTACGTCCTGAGTGAGATTGAGAAGAATGACGTGGTGTTCT
CCATGGACCAGACTGAATCCCTGTTCAAGCCCCACCTGATGGCCATGAACAGCATCTTTGATAGCAGTGG
CAAGGGGGCTGTGTCTGAGAAGAGTAACTTCCTATTCACCAAGCTAAAGGAGGAGCCCGAGGAGCTGGCC
CAGCTGGCTCCCACCCCAGGAGACGCCATCATCTCTCTGGATTTCGGGAATCAGAACTTCGAGGAGTCCT
CAGCCTATGGCAAGGCCATCCTGCCCCCGAGCCAGCCATGGGCCACGGAGTTGAGGAGCCACAGCACCCA
GAGCGAGGCTGGGAGCCTGCCTGCCTTCACCGTGCCCCAGGCAGCTGCCCCGGGCAGCACCACCCCCAGT
GCCACCAGCAGCAGCAGCAGCTGCTCCACGCCCAATAGCCCTGAAGACTATTACACATCTTTGGATAACG
ACCTGAAGATTGAAGTGATTGAGAAGCTCTTCGCCATGGACACAGAGGCCAAGGACCAATGCAGTACCCA
GACGGATTTCAATGAGCTGGACTTGGAGACACTGGCACCCTATATCCCCATGGACGGGGAAGACTTCCAG
CTAAGCCCCATCTGCCCCGAGGAGCGGCTCTTGGCGGAGAACCCACAGTCCACCCCCCAGCACTGCTTCA
GTGCCATGACAAACATCTTCCAGCCACTGGCCCCTGTAGCCCCGCACAGTCCCTTCCTCCTGGACAAGTT
TCAGCAGCAGCTGGAGAGCAAGAAGACAGAGCCCGAGCACCGGCCCATGTCCTCCATCTTCTTTGATGCC
GGAAGCAAAGCATCCCTGCCACCGTGCTGTGGCCAGGCCAGCACCCCTCTCTCTTCCATGGGGGGCAGAT
CCAATACCCAGTGGCCCCCAGATCCACCATTACATTTTGGGCCCACAAAGTGGGCCGTCGGGGATCAGCG
CACAGAGTTCTTGGGAGCAGCGCCGTTGGGGCCCCCTGTCTCTCCACCCCATGTCTCCACCTTCAAGACA
AGGTCTGCAAAGGGTTTTGGGGCTCGAGGCCCAGACGTGCTGAGTCCGGCCATGGTAGCCCTCTCCAACA
AGCTGAAGCTGAAGCGACAGCTGGAGTATGAAGAGCAAGCCTTCCAGGACCTGAGCGGGGGGGACCCACC
TGGTGGCAGCACCTCACATTTGATGTGGAAACGGATGAAGAACCTCAGGGGTGGGAGCTGCCCTTTGATG
CCGGACAAGCCACTGAGCGCAAATGTACCCAATGATAAGTTCACCCAAAACCCCATGAGGGGCCTGGGCC
ATCCCCTGAGACATCTGCCGCTGCCACAGCCTCCATCTGCCATCAGTCCCGGGGAGAACAGCAAGAGCAG
GTTCCCCCCACAGTGCTACGCCACCCAGTACCAGGACTACAGCCTGTCGTCAGCCCACAAGGTGTCAGGC
ATGGCAAGCCGGCTGCTCGGGCCCTCATTTGAGTCCTACCTGCTGCCCGAACTGACCAGATATGACTGTG
AGGTGAACGTGCCCGTGCTGGGAAGCTCCACGCTCCTGCAAGGAGGGGACCTCCTCAGAGCCCTGGACCA
GGCCACCTGAGATATCCATCACACTGGCGGCCGCTCGAGCATGCATCTAGAGGGCCCTATTCTATAGTGT
CACCTAAATGCTAGAGCTCGCTGATCAGCCTCGACTGTGCCTTCTAGTTGCCAGCCATCTGTTGTTTGCC
CCTCCCCCGTGCCTTCCTTGACCCTGGAAGGTGCCACTCCCACTGTCCTTTCCTAATAAAATGAGGAAAT
TGCATCGCATTGTCTGAGTAGGTGTCATTCTATTCTGGGGGGTGGGGTGGGGCAGGACAGCAAGGGGGAG
GATTGGGAAGACAATAGCAGGCATGCTGGGGATGCGGTGGGCTCTATGGCTTCTGAGGCGGAAAGAACCA
GCTGGGGCTCTAGGGGGTATCCCC
[124 nt withheld, positions 4645-4768]
C
[91 nt withheld, positions 4770-4860]
A
[49 nt withheld, positions 4862-4910]
CCTTTGACGTTGGAGTCCACGTTCTTT
[37 nt withheld, positions 4938-4974]
ACCCTATCTCGGTCTATTCTTTTGATTTATAAGGGATTTTGCCGATTTCGGCCTATTGGTTAAAAAATGA
GCTGATTTAACAAAAATTTAACGCGAATTAATTCTGTGGAATGTGTGTCAGTTAGGGTGTGGAAAGTCCC
CAGGCTCCCCAGCAGGCAGAAGTATGCAAAGCATGCATCTCAATTAGTCAGCAACCAGGTGTGGAAAGTC
CCCAGGCTCCCCAGCAGGCAGAAGTATGCAAAGCATGCATCTCAATTAGTCAGCAACCATAGTCCCGCCC
CTAACTCCGCCCATCCCGCCCCTAACTCCGCCCAGTTCCGCCCATTCTCCGCCCCATGGCTGACTAATTT
TTTTTATTTATGCAGAGGCCGAGGCCGCCTCTGCCTCTGAGCTATTCCAGAAGTAGTGAGGAGGCTTTTT
TGGAGGCCTAGGCTTTTGCAAAAAGCTCCCGGGAGCTTGTATATCCATTTTCGGATCTGATCAAGAGACA
GGATGAGGATCGTTTCGCATGATTGAACAAGATGGATTGCACGCAGGTTCTCCGGCCGCTTGGGTGGAGA
GGCTATTCGGCTATGACTGGGCACAACAGACAATCGGCTGCTCTGATGCCGCCGTGTTCCGGCTGTCAGC
GCAGGGGCGCCCGGTTCTTTTTGTCAAGACCGACCTGTCCGGTGCCCTGAATGAACTGCAGGACGAGGCA
GCGCGGCTATCGTGGCTGGCCACGACGGGCGTTCCTTGCGCAGCTGTGCTCGACGTTGTCACTGAAGCGG
GAAGGGACTGGCTGCTATTGGGCGAAGTGCCGGGGCAGGATCTCCTGTCATCTCACCTTGCTCCTGCCGA
GAAAGTATCCATCATGGCTGATGCAATGCGGCGGCTGCATACGCTTGATCCGGCTACCTGCCCATTCGAC
CACCAAGCGAAACATCGCATCGAGCGAGCACGTACTCGGATGGAAGCCGGTCTTGTCGATCAGGATGATC
TGGACGAAGAGCATCAGGGGCTCGCGCCAGCCGAACTGTTCGCCAGGCTCAAGGCGCGCATGCCCGACGG
CGAGGATCTCGTCGTGACCCATGGCGATGCCTGCTTGCCGAATATCATGGTGGAAAATGGCCGCTTTTCT
GGATTCATCGACTGTGGCCGGCTGGGTGTGGCGGACCGCTATCAGGACATAGCGTTGGCTACCCGTGATA
TTGCTGAAGAGCTTGGCGGCGAATGGGCTGACCGCTTCCTCGTGCTTTACGGTATCGCCGCTCCCGATTC
GCAGCGCATCGCCTTCTATCGCCTTCTTGACGAGTTCTTCTGAGCGGGACTCTGGGGTTCGAAATGACCG
ACCAAGCGACGCCCAACCTGCCATCACGAGATTTCGATTCCACCGCCGCCTTCTATGAAAGGTTGGGCTT
CGGAATCGTTTTCCGGGACGCCGGCTGGATGATCCTCCAGCGCGGGGATCTCATGCTGGAGTTCTTCGCC
CACCCCAACTTGTTTATTGCAGCTTATAATGGTTACAAATAAAGCAATAGCATCACAAATTTCACAAATA
AAGCATTTTTTTCACTGCATTCTAGTTGTGGTTTGTCCAAACTCATCAATGTATCTTATCATGTCTGTAT
ACCGTCGACCTCTAGCTAGAGCTTGGCGTAATCATGGTCATAGCTGTTTCCTGTGTGAAATTGTTATCCG
CTCACAATTCCACACAACATACGAGCCGGAAGCATAAAGTGTAAAGCCTGGGGTGCCTAATGAGTGAGCT
AACTCACATTAATTGCGTTGCGCTCACTGCCCGCTTTCCAGTCGGGAAACCTGTCGTGCCAGCTGCATTA
ATGAATCGGCCAACGCGCGGGGAGAGGCGGTTTGCGTATTGGGCGCTCTTCCGCTTCCTCGCTCACTGAC
TCGCTGCGCTCGGTCGTTCGGCTGCGGCGAGCGGTATCAGCTCACTCAAAGGCGGTAATACGGTTATCCA
CAGAATCAGGGGATAACGCAGGAAAGAACATGTGAGCAAAAGGCCAGCAAAAGGCCAGGAACCGTAAAAA
GGCCGCGTTGCTGGCGTTTTTCCATAGGCTCCGCCCCCCTGACGAGCATCACAAAAATCGACGCTCAAGT
CAGAGGTGGCGAAACCCGACAGGACTATAAAGATACCAGGCGTTTCCCCCTGGAAGCTCCCTCGTGCGCT
CTCCTGTTCCGACCCTGCCGCTTACCGGATACCTGTCCGCCTTTCTCCCTTCGGGAAGCGTGGCGCTTTC
TCATAGCTCACGCTGTAGGTATCTCAGTTCGGTGTAGGTCGTTCGCTCCAAGCTGGGCTGTGTGCACGAA
CCCCCCGTTCAGCCCGACCGCTGCGCCTTATCCGGTAACTATCGTCTTGAGTCCAACCCGGTAAGACACG
ACTTATCGCCACTGGCAGCAGCCACTGGTAACAGGATTAGCAGAGCGAGGTATGTAGGCGGTGCTACAGA
GTTCTTGAAGTGGTGGCCTAACTACGGCTACACTAGAAGAACAGTATTTGGTATCTGCGCTCTGCTGAAG
CCAGTTACCTTCGGAAAAAGAGTTGGTAGCTCTTGATCCGGCAAACAAACCACCGCTGGTAGCGGTGGTT
TTTTTGTTTGCAAGCAGCAGATTACGCGCAGAAAAAAAGGATCTCAAGAAGATCCTTTGATCTTTTCTAC
GGGGTCTGACGCTCAGTGGAACGAAAACTCACGTTAAGGGATTTTGGTCATGAGATTATCAAAAAGGATC
TTCACCTAGATCCTTTTAAATTAAAAATGAAGTTTTAAATCAATCTAAAGTATATATGAGTAAACTTGGT
CTGACAGTTACCAATGCTTAATCAGTGAGGCACCTATCTCAGCGATCTGTCTATTTCGTTCATCCATAGT
TGCCTGACTCCCCGTCGTGTAGATAACTACGATACGGGAGGGCTTACCATCTGGCCCCAGTGCTGCAATG
ATACCGCGAGACCCACGCTCACCGGCTCCAGATTTATCAGCAATAAACCAGCCAGCCGGAAGGGCCGAGC
GCAGAAGTGGTCCTGCAACTTTATCCGCCTCCATCCAGTCTATTAATTGTTGCCGGGAAGCTAGAGTAAG
TAGTTCGCCAGTTAATAGTTTGCGCAACGTTGTTGCCATTGCTACAGGCATCGTGGTGTCACGCTCGTCG
TTTGGTATGGCTTCATTCAGCTCCGGTTCCCAACGATCAAGGCGAGTTACATGATCCCCCATGTTGTGCA
AAAAAGCGGTTAGCTCCTTCGGTCCTCCGATCGTTGTCAGAAGTAAGTTGGCCGCAGTGTTATCACTCAT
GGTTATGGCAGCACTGCATAATTCTCTTACTGTCATGCCATCCGTAAGATGCTTTTCTGTGACTGGTGAG
TACTCAACCAAGTCATTCTGAGAATAGTGTATGCGGCGACCGAGTTGCTCTTGCCCGGCGTCAATACGGG
ATAATACCGCGCCACATAGCAGAACTTTAAAAGTGCTCATCATTGGAAAACGTTCTTCGGGGCGAAAACT
CTCAAGGATCTTACCGCTGTTGAGATCCAGTTCGATGTAACCCACTCGTGCACCCAACTGATCTTCAGCA
TCTTTTACTTTCACCAGCGTTTCTGGGTGAGCAAAAACAGGAAGGCAAAATGCCGCAAAAAAGGGAATAA
GGGCGACACGGAAATGTTGAATACTCATACTCTTCCTTTTTCAATATTATTGAAGCATTTATCAGGGTTA
TTGTCTCATGAGCGGATACATATTTGAATGTATTTAGAAAAATAAACAAATAGGGGTTCCGCGCACATTT
CCCCGAAAAGTGCCACCTGACG
